Addgene plasmid #203511: pAG416GALL-ccdB-6stop
Purpose: (Empty Backbone) Gateway-compatible destination vector for yeast expression with GALL promoter/6stop mutation/URA3 marker
Depositing lab: Alejandro Chavez. Depositing organization: University of California, San Diego (UCSD). Publication: A multiplex method for rapidly identifying viral protease inhibitors. Hong SJ, Resnick SJ, Iketani S, Cha JW, Albert BA, Fazekas CT, Chang CW, Liu H, Dagan S, Abagyan MR, Fajtova P, Culbertson B, Brace B, Reddem ER, Forouhar F, Glickman JF, Balkovec JM, Stockwell BR, Shapiro L, O'Donoghue AJ, Sabo Y, Freundlich JS, Ho DD, Chavez A. Mol Syst Biol. 2025 Feb;21(2):158-172. doi: 10.1038/s44320-024-00082-1. Epub 2025 Jan 6. PubMed 39762652.
Backbone
  Vector backbone: pAG416GALL-ccdB-6stop
  Vector type: Yeast Expression
  Selectable markers: URA3
Growth in bacteria
  Bacterial resistance: Chloramphenicol and Ampicillin, 25 & 100 μg/mL
  Growth temperature: 37°C
  Growth strain: ccdB Survival
  Copy number: Unknown
Terms and licenses: Academic/Nonprofit Terms; Industry Terms: Not Available to Industry
How to cite: pAG416GALL-ccdB-6stop was a gift from Alejandro Chavez (Addgene plasmid # 203511 ; http://n2t.net/addgene:203511 ; RRID:Addgene_203511)
