[The description below was written by a language model from this plasmid's Addgene catalogue record and pLannotate feature annotations shown in this document.]
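Description:
pAG416GALL-ccdB-6stop is an empty Gateway-compatible destination vector for galactose-regulated protein expression in Saccharomyces cerevisiae. It is an E. coli–yeast shuttle plasmid of about 7.3 kb. A high-copy ColE1/pUC-type origin and an ampicillin resistance gene (bla) support propagation in bacteria. A CEN6/ARS element gives stable, low-copy centromeric maintenance in yeast, and URA3 under its own promoter provides uracil prototrophy selection and can be counterselected with 5-FOA. An f1 origin and remnants of the pBluescript-style cloning region (lac promoter/operator, lacZα fragment, T3 and T7 promoters) are carried over from the parental backbone.

The expression unit consists of a GAL-family promoter, a Gateway cassette and the CYC1 transcription terminator. The catalogue names the promoter GALL, an attenuated GAL1 derivative, whereas the automated annotation labels it as the Gal4-regulated GAL1 promoter. The cassette is flanked by attR1 and attR2 and contains a chloramphenicol acetyltransferase gene and the ccdB gyrase toxin gene. The plasmid must therefore be grown in a ccdB-tolerant strain under combined chloramphenicol and ampicillin selection. In an LR recombination with an attL-flanked entry clone, the cassette is replaced by the gene of interest. The ccdB gene then counterselects non-recombined vector in ordinary E. coli, and the resulting clone expresses the insert from the galactose-inducible promoter.

The "6stop" modification is listed as a mutation, but neither the catalogue fields nor the feature table defines its position or nature. The associated publication describes a multiplexed method for identifying viral protease inhibitors, which suggests the vector was used to build yeast expression clones for that work.
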