Features (pLannotate 1.2.2; 27 found; start..end, strand, type, name):
      1..589     +  rep_origin     ori: high-copy-number ColE1/pMB1/pBR322/pUC origin of replication
    772..864     +  CDS            lacI (fragment): lac repressor; lacI; The lac repressor binds to the lac operator to inhibit transcription in E. coli. This inhibition can be relieved by adding lactose or isopropyl-β-D-thiogalactopyranoside (IPTG).
    877..898     +  protein_bind   CAP binding site: CAP binding activates transcription in the presence of cAMP. E. coli catabolite activator protein
    913..943     +  promoter       lac promoter: promoter for the E. coli lac operon
    951..967     +  protein_bind   lac operator: The lac repressor binds to the lac operator to inhibit transcription in E. coli. This inhibition can be relieved by adding lactose or isopropyl-β-D-thiogalactopyranoside (IPTG). lac repressor encoded by lacI
   1012..1030    +  promoter       T3 promoter: promoter for bacteriophage T3 RNA polymerase
   1076..1495    +  promoter       GAL1 promoter: S. cerevisiae GAL1; inducible promoter, regulated by Gal4
   1550..1674    +  protein_bind   attR1: mutant version of attR; recombination site for the Gateway® LR reaction LR Clonase™
   1699..1729    +  promoter       lac UV5 promoter: E. coli lac promoter with an "up" mutation
   1753..1782    +  promoter       cat promoter (fragment): promoter of the E. coli cat gene encoding chloramphenicol acetyltransferase
   1783..2442    +  CDS            CmR: chloramphenicol acetyltransferase; cat; confers resistance to chloramphenicol
   2621..2779    +  CDS            ccdA (fragment): CCDA_ECO57 - Also known as H, letA. Experimental evidence at protein level: Swiss-Prot protein existence level 1. Antitoxin component of a type II toxin-antitoxin (TA) system which inhibits the post-segregational killing (PSK) of plasmid-free cells, also referred to as a plasmid addiction system. Binds to and blocks the activity of CcdB; will also remove bound CcdB protein from the CcdB-GyrA complex by forming a CcdA-CcdB complex, a process termed rejuvenation. Functions as a transcriptional corepressor for the ccdAB operon, repression also requires CcdB (By similarity). From Escherichia coli
   2784..3086    +  CDS            ccdB: CCDB_ECOLI - Also known as G, letB, letD. Experimental evidence at protein level: Swiss-Prot protein existence level 1. Toxic component of a type II toxin-antitoxin (TA) system, functioning in plasmid maintainence. Responsible for the post- segregational killing (PSK) of plasmid-free cells, also referred to as a plasmid addiction system. Half-life of over 2 hours. Cell killing by CcdB is accompanied by filamentation, defects in chromosome and plasmid segregation, defects in cell division, formation of anucleate cells, decreased DNA synthesis and plasmid loss. Interferes with the activity of DN
   3130..3254    -  protein_bind   attR2: mutant version of attR; recombination site for the Gateway® LR reaction LR Clonase™
   3258..3305    +  misc_feature   MCS (fragment): pBluescript multiple cloning site
   3306..3553    +  terminator     CYC1 terminator: S. cerevisiae CYC1; transcription terminator for CYC1
   3572..3590    -  promoter       T7 promoter: promoter for bacteriophage T7 RNA polymerase
   3598..3753    +  CDS            lacZα (fragment): LacZα fragment of β-galactosidase; lacZ fragment
   3757..4185    +  rep_origin     f1 ori (sequence partly withheld): f1 bacteriophage origin of replication; arrow indicates direction of (+) strand synthesis
   4213..4264    -  misc_feature   bom (fragment): basis of mobility region from pBR322
   4343..5146    -  CDS            URA3: orotidine-5'-phosphate decarboxylase, required for uracil biosynthesis; S. cerevisiae URA3; yeast auxotrophic marker, counterselectable with 5-fluoroorotic acid (5-FOA)
   5147..5362    -  promoter       URA3 promoter: S. cerevisiae URA3
   5370..5419    -  misc_feature   bom (fragment): basis of mobility region from pBR322
   5521..5556    -  CDS            rop (fragment): Rop protein, which maintains plasmids at low copy number; rop
   5624..6127    -  misc_feature   CEN/ARS: S. cerevisiae CEN6 centromere fused to an autonomously replicating sequence
   6164..6268    +  promoter       AmpR promoter: bla
   6269..7129    +  CDS            AmpR: β-lactamase; bla; confers resistance to ampicillin, carbenicillin, and related antibiotics
>Addgene plasmid #203511 | pAG416GALL-ccdB-6stop | addgene full sequence | sequence record 402867 | Addgene NGS Result
TTGAGATCCTTTTTTTCTGCGCGTAATCTGCTGCTTGCAAACAAAAAAACCACCGCTACCAGCGGTGGTT
TGTTTGCCGGATCAAGAGCTACCAACTCTTTTTCCGAAGGTAACTGGCTTCAGCAGAGCGCAGATACCAA
ATACTGTTCTTCTAGTGTAGCCGTAGTTAGGCCACCACTTCAAGAACTCTGTAGCACCGCCTACATACCT
CGCTCTGCTAATCCTGTTACCAGTGGCTGCTGCCAGTGGCGATAAGTCGTGTCTTACCGGGTTGGACTCA
AGACGATAGTTACCGGATAAGGCGCAGCGGTCGGGCTGAACGGGGGGTTCGTGCACACAGCCCAGCTTGG
AGCGAACGACCTACACCGAACTGAGATACCTACAGCGTGAGCTATGAGAAAGCGCCACGCTTCCCGAAGG
GAGAAAGGCGGACAGGTATCCGGTAAGCGGCAGGGTCGGAACAGGAGAGCGCACGAGGGAGCTTCCAGGG
GGAAACGCCTGGTATCTTTATAGTCCTGTCGGGTTTCGCCACCTCTGACTTGAGCGTCGATTTTTGTGAT
GCTCGTCAGGGGGGCGGAGCCTATGGAAAAACGCCAGCAACGCGGCCTTTTTACGGTTCCTGGCCTTTTG
CTGGCCTTTTGCTCACATGTTCTTTCCTGCGTTATCCCCTGATTCTGTGGATAACCGTATTACCGCCTTT
GAGTGAGCTGATACCGCTCGCCGCAGCCGAACGACCGAGCGCAGCGAGTCAGTGAGCGAGGAAGCGGAAG
AGCGCCCAATACGCAAACCGCCTCTCCCCGCGCGTTGGCCGATTCATTAATGCAGCTGGCACGACAGGTT
TCCCGACTGGAAAGCGGGCAGTGAGCGCAACGCAATTAATGTGAGTTAGCTCACTCATTAGGCACCCCAG
GCTTTACACTTTATGCTTCCGGCTCGTATGTTGTGTGGAATTGTGAGCGGATAACAATTTCACACAGGAA
ACAGCTATGACCATGATTACGCCAAGCGCGCAATTAACCCTCACTAAAGGGAACAAAAGCTGGAGCTCTA
TGACCATGATTACGCCAAGCGGCTCGTGACAGCCCTCCGAAGGAAGACTCTCCTCCGTGCGTCCTCGTCT
TCACCGGTCGCGTTCCTGAAACGCAGATGTGCCTCGCGCCGCACTGCTCCGAACAATAAAGATTCTACAA
TACTAGCTTTTATGGTTATGAAGAGGAAAAATTGGCAGTAACCTGGCCCCACAAACCTTCAAATGAACGA
ATCAAATTAACAACCATAGGATGATAATGCGATTAGTTTTTTAGCCTTATTTCTGGGGTAATTAATCAGC
GAAGCGATGATTTTTGATCTATTAACAGATATATAAATGCAAAAACTGCATAACCACTTTAACTAATACT
TTCAACATTTTCGGTTTGTATTACTTCTTATTCAAATGTAATAAAAGTATCAACAAAAAATTGTTAATAT
ACCTCTATACTTTAACGTCAAGGAGAAAAAACCCCGGATCCGGAATTCCAGCTGACCACCGACTAGTGGA
TCCCCCATCACAAGTTTGTACAAAAAAGCTGAACGAGAAACGTAAAATGATATAAATATCAATATATTAA
ATTAGATTTTGCATAAAAAACAGACTACATAATACTGTAAAACACAACATATCCAGTCACTATGGCGGCC
GCATTAGGCACCCCAGGCTTTACACTTTATGCTTCCGGCTCGTATAATGTGTGGATTTTGAGTTAGGATC
CGTCGAGATTTTCAGGAGCTAAGGAAGCTAAAATGGAGAAAAAAATCACTGGATATACCACCGTTGATAT
ATCCCAATGGCATCGTAAAGAACATTTTGAGGCATTTCAGTCAGTTGCTCAATGTACCTATAACCAGACC
GTTCAGCTGGATATTACGGCCTTTTTAAAGACCGTAAAGAAAAATAAGCACAAGTTTTATCCGGCCTTTA
TTCACATTCTTGCCCGCCTGATGAATGCTCATCCGGAATTCCGTATGGCAATGAAAGACGGTGAGCTGGT
GATATGGGATAGTGTTCACCCTTGTTACACCGTTTTCCATGAGCAAACTGAAACGTTTTCATCGCTCTGG
AGTGAATACCACGACGATTTCCGGCAGTTTCTACACATATATTCGCAAGATGTGGCGTGTTACGGTGAAA
ACCTGGCCTATTTCCCTAAAGGGTTTATTGAGAATATGTTTTTCGTCTCAGCCAATCCCTGGGTGAGTTT
CACCAGTTTTGATTTAAACGTGGCCAATATGGACAACTTCTTCGCCCCCGTTTTCACCATGGGCAAATAT
TATACGCAAGGCGACAAGGTGCTGATGCCGCTGGCGATTCAGGTTCATCATGCCGTTTGTGATGGCTTCC
ATGTCGGCAGAATGCTTAATGAATTACAACAGTACTGCGATGAGTGGCAGGGCGGGGCGTAAACGCGTGG
ATCCGGCTTACTAAAAGCCAGATAACAGTATGCGTATTTGCGCGCTGATTTTTGCGGTATAAGAATATAT
ACTGATATGTATACCCGAAGTATGTCAAAAAGAGGTATGCTATGAAGCAGCGTATTACAGTGACAGTTGA
CAGCGACAGCTATCAGTTGCTCAAGGCATATATGATGTCAATATCTCCGGTCTGGTAAGCACAACCATGC
AGAATGAAGCCCGTCGTCTGCGTGCCGAACGCTGGAAAGCGGAAAATCAGGAAGGGATGGCTGAGGTCGC
CCGGTTTATTGAAATGAACGGCTCTTTTGCTGACGAGAACAGGGGCTGGTGAAATGCAGTTTAAGGTTTA
CACCTATAAAAGAGAGAGCCGTTATCGTCTGTTTGTGGATGTACAGAGTGATATTATTGACACGCCCGGG
CGACGGATGGTGATCCCCCTGGCCAGTGCACGTCTGCTGTCAGATAAAGTCTCCCGTGAACTTTACCCGG
TGGTGCATATCGGGGATGAAAGCTGGCGCATGATGACCACCGATATGGCCAGTGTGCCGGTCTCCGTTAT
CGGGGAAGAAGTGGCTGATCTCAGCCACCGCGAAAATGACATCAAAAACGCCATTAACCTGATGTTCTGG
GGAATATAAATGTCAGGCTCCCTTATACACAGCCAGTCTGCAGGTCGACCATAGTGACTGGATATGTTGT
GTTTTACAGTATTATGTAGTCTGTTTTTTATGCAAAATCTAATTTAATATATTGATATTTATATCATTTT
ACGTTTCTCGTTCAGCTTTCTTGTACTAAGTGGTGATGGGCTGCAGGAATTCGATATCAAGCTTATCGAT
ACCGTCGACCTCGAGTCATGTAATTAGTTATGTCACGCTTACATTCACGCCCTCCCCCCACATCCGCTCT
AACCGAAAAGGAAGGAGTTAGACAACCTGAAGTCTAGGTCCCTATTTATTTTTTTATAGTTATGTTAGTA
TTAAGAACGTTATTTATATTTCAAATTTTTCTTTTTTTTCTGTACAGACGCGTGTACGCATGTAACATTA
TACTGAAAACCTTGCTTGAGAAGGTTTTGGGACGCTCGAAGGCTTTAATTTGCGGCCGGTACCCAATTCG
CCCTATAGTGAGTCGTATTACGCGCGCTCACTGGCCGTCGTTTTACAACGTCGTGACTGGGAAAACCCTG
GCGTTACCCAACTTAATCGCCTTGCAGCACATCCCCCTTTCGCCAGCTGGCGTAATAGCGAAGAGGCCCG
CACCGATCGCCCTTCCCAACAGTTGCGCAGCCTGAATGGCGAATGG
[124 nt withheld, positions 3757-3880]
C
[91 nt withheld, positions 3882-3972]
A
[49 nt withheld, positions 3974-4022]
CCTTTGACGTTGGAGTCCACGTTCTTT
[37 nt withheld, positions 4050-4086]
ACCCTATCTCGGTCTATTCTTTTGATTTATAAGGGATTTTGCCGATTTCGGCCTATTGGTTAAAAAATGA
GCTGATTTAACAAAAATTTAACGCGAATTTTAACAAAATATTAACGCTTACAATTTCCTGATGCGGTATT
TTCTCCTTACGCATCTGTGCGGTATTTCACACCGCATAGGGTAATAACTGATATAATTAAATTGAAGCTC
TAATTTGTGAGTTTAGTATACATGCATTTACTTATAATACAGTTTTTTAGTTTTGCTGGCCGCATCTTCT
CAAATATGCTTCCCAGCCTGCTTTTCTGTAACGTTCACCCTCTACCTTAGCATCCCTTCCCTTTGCAAAT
AGTCCTCTTCCAACAATAATAATGTCAGATCCTGTAGAGACCACATCATCCACGGTTCTATACTGTTGAC
CCAATGCGTCTCCCTTGTCATCTAAACCCACACCGGGTGTCATAATCAACCAATCGTAACCTTCATCTCT
TCCACCCATGTCTCTTTGAGCAATAAAGCCGATAACAAAATCTTTGTCGCTCTTCGCAATGTCAACAGTA
CCCTTAGTATATTCTCCAGTAGATAGGGAGCCCTTGCATGACAATTCTGCTAACATCAAAAGGCCTCTAG
GTTCCTTTGTTACTTCTTCTGCCGCCTGCTTCAAACCGCTAACAATACCTGGGCCCACCACACCGTGTGC
ATTCGTAATGTCTGCCCATTCTGCTATTCTGTATACACCCGCAGAGTACTGCAATTTGACTGTATTACCA
ATGTCAGCAAATTTTCTGTCTTCGAAGAGTAAAAAATTGTACTTGGCGGATAATGCCTTTAGCGGCTTAA
CTGTGCCCTCCATGGAAAAATCAGTCAAGATATCCACATGTGTTTTTAGTAAACAAATTTTGGGACCTAA
TGCTTCAACTAACTCCAGTAATTCCTTGGTGGTACGAACATCCAATGAAGCACACAAGTTTGTTTGCTTT
TCGTGCATGATATTAAATAGCTTGGCAGCAACAGGACTAGGATGAGTAGCAGCACGTTCCTTATATGTAG
CTTTCGACATGATTTATCTTCGTTTCCTGCAGGTTTTTGTTCTGTGCAGTTGGGTTAAGAATACTGGGCA
ATTTCATGTTTCTTCAACACTACATATGCGTATATATACCAATCTAAGTCTGTGCTCCTTCCTTCGTTCT
TCCTTCTGTTCGGAGATTACCGAATCAAAAAAATTTCAAGGAAACCGAAATCAAAAAAAAGAATAAAAAA
AAAATGATGAATTGAAAAGGTGGTATGGTGCACTCTCAGTACAATCTGCTCTGATGCCGCATAGTTAAGC
CAGCCCCGACACCCGCCAACACCCGCTGACGCGCCCTGACGGGCTTGTCTGCTCCCGGCATCCGCTTACA
GACAAGCTGTGACCGTCTCCGGGAGCTGCATGTGTCAGAGGTTTTCACCGTCATCACCGAAACGCGCGAG
ACGAAAGGGCCTCGTGATACGCCTATTTTTATAGGTTAATGTCATGATAATAATGGTTTCTTAGACGGAT
CGCTTGCCTGTAACTTACACGCGCCTCGTATCTTTTAATGATGGAATAATTTGGGAATTTACTCTGTGTT
TATTTATTTTTATGTTTTGTATTTGGATTTTAGAAAGTAAATAAAGAAGGTAGAAGAGTTACGGAATGAA
GAAAAAAAAATAAACAAAGGTTTAAAAAATTTCAACAAAAAGCGTACTTTACATATATATTTATTAGACA
AGAAAAGCAGATTAAATAGATATACATTCGATTAACGATAAGTAAAATGTAAAATCACAGGATTTTCGTG
TGTGGTCTTCTACACAGACAAGATGAAACAATTCGGCATTAATACCTGAGAGCAGGAAGAGCAAGATAAA
AGGTAGTATTTGTTGGCGATCCCCCTAGAGTCTTTTACATCTTCGGAAAACAAAAACTATTTTTTCTTTA
ATTTCTTTTTTTACTTTCTATTTTTAATTTATATATTTATATTAAAAAATTTAAATTATAATTATTTTTA
TAGCACGTGATGAAAAGGACCCAGGTGGCACTTTTCGGGGAAATGTGCGCGGAACCCCTATTTGTTTATT
TTTCTAAATACATTCAAATATGTATCCGCTCATGAGACAATAACCCTGATAAATGCTTCAATAATATTGA
AAAAGGAAGAGTATGAGTATTCAACATTTCCGTGTCGCCCTTATTCCCTTTTTTGCGGCATTTTGCCTTC
CTGTTTTTGCTCACCCAGAAACGCTGGTGAAAGTAAAAGATGCTGAAGATCAGTTGGGTGCACGAGTGGG
TTACATCGAACTGGATCTCAACAGCGGTAAGATCCTTGAGAGTTTTCGCCCCGAAGAACGTTTTCCAATG
ATGAGCACTTTTAAAGTTCTGCTATGTGGCGCGGTATTATCCCGTATTGACGCCGGGCAAGAGCAACTCG
GTCGCCGCATACACTATTCTCAGAATGACTTGGTTGAGTACTCACCAGTCACAGAAAAGCATCTTACGGA
TGGCATGACAGTAAGAGAATTATGCAGTGCTGCCATAACCATGAGTGATAACACTGCGGCCAACTTACTT
CTGACAACGATCGGAGGACCGAAGGAGCTAACCGCTTTTTTGCACAACATGGGGGATCATGTAACTCGCC
TTGATCGTTGGGAACCGGAGCTGAATGAAGCCATACCAAACGACGAGCGTGACACCACGATGCCTGTAGC
AATGGCAACAACGTTGCGCAAACTATTAACTGGCGAACTACTTACTCTAGCTTCCCGGCAACAATTAATA
GACTGGATGGAGGCGGATAAAGTTGCAGGACCACTTCTGCGCTCGGCCCTTCCGGCTGGCTGGTTTATTG
CTGATAAATCTGGAGCCGGTGAGCGTGGGTCTCGCGGTATCATTGCAGCACTGGGGCCAGATGGTAAGCC
CTCCCGTATCGTAGTTATCTACACGACGGGGAGTCAGGCAACTATGGATGAACGAAATAGACAGATCGCT
GAGATAGGTGCCTCACTGATTAAGCATTGGTAACTGTCAGACCAAGTTTACTCATATATACTTTAGATTG
ATTTAAAACTTCATTTTTAATTTAAAAGGATCTAGGTGAAGATCCTTTTTGATAATCTCATGACCAAAAT
CCCTTAACGTGAGTTTTCGTTCCACTGAGCGTCAGACCCCGTAGAAAAGATCAAAGGATCTTC
